>Addgene plasmid #23608 | pDONR223-PLXNA4B | depositor partial sequence | sequence record 10715 | Author sequence
ATGAAAGCCATGCCCTGGAACTGGACCTGCCTTCTCTCCCACCTCCTCATGGTGGGCATGGGCTCCTCCA
CTTTGCTCACCCGGCAGCCAGCCCCGCTGTCCCAGAAGCAGCGGTCATTTGTCACATTCCGAGGAGAGCC
CGCCGAGGGTTTCAATCACCTGGTGGTGGATGAGAGGACAGGACACATTTACTTGGGGGCCGTCAATCGG
ATTTACAAGCTCTCCAGCGACCTGAAGGTCTTGGTGACGCATGAGACAGGGCCGGACGAGGACAACCCCA
AGTGTTACCCACCCCGCATCGTCCAGACCTGCAATGAGCCCCTGACCACCACCAACAATGTCAACAAGAT
GCTCCTCATAGACTACAAGGAGAACAGGCTGATTGCCTGTGGGAGCCTGTACCAAGGCATCTGCAAGCTG
CTGAGGCTGGAGGACCTCTTCAAGCTGGGGGAGCCTTATCATAAGAAGGAGCACTATCTGTCAGGTGTCA
ACGAGAGCGGCTCAGTCTTTGGAGTGATCGTCTCCTACAGCAACCTGGATGACAAGCTGTTCATTGCCAC
GGCAGTGGATGGGAAGCCCGAGTATTTTCCCACCATCTCCAGCCGGAAACTGACCAAGAACTCTGAGGCG
GATGGCATGTTCGCGTACGTCTTCCATGATGAGTTCGTGGCCTCGATGATTAAGATCCCTTCGGACACCT
TCACCATCATCCCTGACTTTGATATCTACTATGTCTATGGTTTTAGCAGTGGCAACTTTGTCTACTTTTT
GACCCTCCAACCTGAGATGGTGTCTCCACCAGGCTCCACCACCAAGGAGCAGGTGTATACATCCAAGCTC
GTGAGGCTTTGCAAGGAGGACACAGCCTTCAACTCCTATGTAGAGGTGCCCATTGGCTGTGAGCGCAGTG
GGGTGGAGTACCGCCTGCTGCAGGCTGCCTACCTGTCCAAAGCGGGGGCCGTGCTTGGCAGGACCCTTGG
AGTCCATCCAGATGATGACCTGCTCTTCACCGTCTTCTCCAAGGGCCAGAAGCGGAAAATGAAATCCCTG
GATGAGTCGGCCCTGTGCATCTTCATCTTGAAGCAGATAAATGACCGCATTAAGGAGCGGCTGCAGTCTT
GTTACCGGGGCGAGGGCACGCTGGACCTGGCCTGGCTCAAGGTGAAGGACATCCCCTGCAGCAGTGCGCT
CTTAACCATTGACGATAACTTCTGTGGCCTGGACATGAATGCTCCCCTGGGAGTGTCCGACATGGTGCGT
GGAATTCCCGTCTTCACGGAGGACAGGGACCGCATGACGTCTGTCATCGCATATGTCTACAAGAACCACT
CTCTGGCCTTTGTGGGCACCAAAAGTGGCAAGCTGAAGAAGTCCTTCGGCACAGGTCCACAAGGCGGAAT
CACCCAGGAGTGGATTGGAGTGGCGGGAGACCCACCTGGGGCGAACATTGCTTCTCAGGAACAGATGCTG
TGTGTGTATCTTCAGTGCTCAAGTCACAAAGCAATATCAGATCAGAGAGTCCAGCCTCTGCTTTGTTGCT
TCCTAAATGTACCTGGGAATTCTTCCTAA
