>Addgene plasmid #23608 | pDONR223-PLXNA4B | addgene partial sequence | sequence record 29389 | 23608 with M13pUC-fwd
TTTTATTTTGACTGATAGTGACCTGTTCGTTGCAACAAATTGATGAGCAATGCTTTTTTATAATGCCAAC
TTTGTACAAAAAAGTTGGCATGAAAGCCATGCCCTGGAACTGGACCTGCCTTCTCTCCCACCTCCTCATG
GTGGGCATGGGCTCCTCCACTTTGCTCACCCGGCAGCCAGCCCCGCTGTCCCAGAAGCAGCGGTCATTTG
TCACATTCCGAGGAGAGCCCGCCGAGGGTTTCAATCACCTGGTGGTGGATGAGAGGACAGGACACATTTA
CTTGGGGGCCGTCAATCGGATTTACAAGCTCTCCAGCGACCTGAAGGTCTTGGTGACGCATGAGACAGGG
CCGGACGAGGACAACCCCAAGTGTTACCCACCCCGCATCGTCCAGACCTGCAATGAGCCCCTGACCACCA
CCAACAATGTCAACAAGATGCTCCTCATAGACTACAAGGAGAACAGGCTGATTGCCTGTGGGAGCCTGTA
CCAAGGCATCTGCAAGCTGCTGAGGCTGGAGGACCTCTTCAAGCTGGGGGGAG
