[The description below was written by a language model from this plasmid's Addgene catalogue record.]
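Description:
pDONR223-PLXNA4B is a Gateway entry clone built on the Invitrogen pDONR223 donor backbone (about 5 kb without insert) and carrying a human open reading frame annotated as PLXNA4B, a name associated with the PLXNA4 (plexin A4) gene. The insert is recorded as 1569 bp, so it represents a short plexin A4 isoform or fragment, not a full-length plexin coding sequence, though the record does not define its boundaries. The plasmid is maintained at high copy in standard E. coli cloning strains such as DH5alpha and is selected with spectinomycin. No feature table is provided, so the origin of replication and the exact recombination sites are not itemised. As a product of Gateway cloning into a donor vector, the ORF would be expected to sit between att recombination sites, and it can be sequenced from flanking M13 forward and reverse primer sites.

The construct has no recorded promoter for expression in mammalian cells and is explicitly not meant to be transfected directly. Its role is as a shuttle: the ORF was cloned without a stop codon, so recombination into a destination vector can place it in frame with a C-terminal epitope tag and a stop codon supplied by that vector. The depositors point to a set of lentiviral destination vectors (pLX301 to pLX304), obtained separately, for expressing these ORFs in mammalian cells. The clone belongs to an ORF collection associated with a study that examined resistance to RAF inhibition through MAP kinase pathway reactivation, which suggests use in gain-of-function expression screens. Distribution is limited to academic and nonprofit users.
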