Addgene plasmid #23608: pDONR223-PLXNA4B
Depositing lab: William Hahn & David Root. Depositing organization: Dana-Farber Cancer Institute. Publication: COT drives resistance to RAF inhibition through MAP kinase pathway reactivation. Johannessen CM, Boehm JS, Kim SY, Thomas SR, Wardwell L, Johnson LA, Emery CM, Stransky N, Cogdill AP, Barretina J, Caponigro G, Hieronymus H, Murray RR, Salehi-Ashtiani K, Hill DE, Vidal M, Zhao JJ, Yang X, Alkan O, Kim S, Harris JL, Wilson CJ, Myer VE, Finan PM, Root DE, Roberts TM, Golub T, Flaherty KT, Dummer R, Weber BL, Sellers WR, Schlegel R, Wargo JA, Hahn WC, Garraway LA. Nature. 2010 Dec 16;468(7326):968-72. doi: 10.1038/nature09627 PubMed 21107320.
Backbone
  Vector backbone: pDONR223
  Backbone manufacturer: Invitrogen
  Backbone size w/o insert (bp): 5005
  Vector type: Gateway Donor vector
Growth in bacteria
  Bacterial resistance: Spectinomycin, 50 μg/mL
  Growth temperature: 37°C
  Growth strain: DH5alpha
  Copy number: High Copy
Gene/Insert
  Gene/Insert name: PLXNA4B (alt name: plexin A4, B;PLXNA4B)
  Species: H. sapiens (human)
  Insert size (bp): 1569
  Entrez Gene: PLXNA4 (a.k.a. tcag7.1291, FAYV2820, PLEXA4, PLXNA4A, PLXNA4B, PRO34003)
  Cloning method: Gateway Cloning
  Sequencing primers: 5′ M13pUC-fwd; 3′ M13rev
Terms and licenses: Academic/Nonprofit Terms; Industry Terms: Not Available to Industry
Depositor comments: The ORF has no Stop codon. This design enables easy recombination into a destination vector to add an epitope tag of choice and Stop codon to the ORF. Do NOT use this plasmid directly for transfections. A set of 4 custom lentiviral vectors is available ( pLX301 (http://www.addgene.org/25895/) , pLX302 (http://www.addgene.org/25896/) , pLX303 (http://www.addgene.org/25897/) , pLX304 (http://www.addgene.org/25890/) ) to be used to express these ORFs in mammalian cells. These plasmids are not included in the kit and must be ordered separately.
How to cite: pDONR223-PLXNA4B was a gift from William Hahn & David Root (Addgene plasmid # 23608 ; http://n2t.net/addgene:23608 ; RRID:Addgene_23608)
